>Addgene plasmid #134776 | pCX-Lyn-SponGee | depositor full sequence | sequence record 259088 | pCX-Lyn-SponGee sequence 6706 bps
GTCGACATTGATTATTGACTAGTTATTAATAGTAATCAATTACGGGGTCATTAGTTCATAGCCCATATAT
GGAGTTCCGCGTTACATAACTTACGGTAAATGGCCCGCCTGGCTGACCGCCCAACGACCCCCGCCCATTG
ACGTCAATAATGACGTATGTTCCCATAGTAACGCCAATAGGGACTTTCCATTGACGTCAATGGGTGGACT
ATTTACGGTAAACTGCCCACTTGGCAGTACATCAAGTGTATCATATGCCAAGTACGCCCCCTATTGACGT
CAATGACGGTAAATGGCCCGCCTGGCATTATGCCCAGTACATGACCTTATGGGACTTTCCTACTTGGCAG
TACATCTACGTATTAGTCATCGCTATTACCATGGGTCGAGGTGAGCCCCACGTTCTGCTTCACTCTCCCC
ATCTCCCCCCCCTCCCCACCCCCAATTTTGTATTTATTTATTTTTTAATTATTTTGTGCAGCGATGGGGG
CGGGGGGGGGGGGGGCGCGCGCCAGGCGGGGCGGGGCGGGGCGAGGGGCGGGGCGGGGCGAGGCGGAGAG
GTGCGGCGGCAGCCAATCAGAGCGGCGCGCTCCGAAAGTTTCCTTTTATGGCGAGGCGGCGGCGGCGGCG
GCCCTATAAAAAGCGAAGCGCGCGGCGGGCGGGAGTCGCTGCGTTGCCTTCGCCCCGTGCCCCGCTCCGC
GCCGCCTCGCGCCGCCCGCCCCGGCTCTGACTGACCGCGTTACTCCCACAGGTGAGCGGGCGGGACGGCC
CTTCTCCTCCGGGCTGTAATTAGCGCTTGGTTTAATGACGGCTCGTTTCTTTTCTGTGGCTGCGTGAAAG
CCTTAAAGGGCTCCGGGAGGGCCCTTTGTGCGGGGGGGAGCGGCTCGGGGGGTGCGTGCGTGTGTGTGTG
CGTGGGGAGCGCCGCGTGCGGCCCGCGCTGCCCGGCGGCTGTGAGCGCTGCGGGCGCGGCGCGGGGCTTT
GTGCGCTCCGCGTGTGCGCGAGGGGAGCGCGGCCGGGGGCGGTGCCCCGCGGTGCGGGGGGGCTGCGAGG
GGAACAAAGGCTGCGTGCGGGGTGTGTGCGTGGGGGGGTGAGCAGGGGGTGTGGGCGCGGCGGTCGGGCT
GTAACCCCCCCCTGCACCCCCCTCCCCGAGTTGCTGAGCACGGCCCGGCTTCGGGTGCGGGGCTCCGTAC
GGGGCGTGGCGCGGGGCTCGCCGTGCCGGGCGGGGGGTGGCGGCAGGTGGGGGTGCCGGGCGGGGCGGGG
CCGCCTCGGGCCGGGGAGGGCTCGGGGGAGGGGCGCGGCGGCCCCCGGAGCGCCGGCGGCTGTCGAGGCG
CGGCGAGCCGCAGCCATTGCCTTTTATGGTAATCGTGCGAGAGGGCGCAGGGACTTCCTTTGTCCCAAAT
CTGTGCGGAGCCGAAATCTGGGAGGCGCCGCCGCACCCCCTCTAGCGGGCGCGGGGCGAAGCGGTGCGGC
GCCGGCAGGAAGGAAATGGGCGGGGAGGGCCTTCGTGCGTCGCCGCGCCGCCGTCCCCTTCTCCCTCTCC
AGCCTCGGGGCTGTCCGCGGGGGGACGGCTGCCTTCGGGGGGGACGGGGCAGGGCGGGGTTCGGCTTCTG
GCGTGTGACCGGCGGCTCTAGAGCCTCTGCTAACCATGTTCATGCCTTCTTCTTTTTCCTACAGCTCCTG
GGCAACGTGCTGGTTATTGTGCTGTCTCATCATTTTGGCAAAGAATTCTGATATCTTTAATTAAACCCCG
GGACCGGTGCTAGCGCCACCATGGGCTGCATCAAGAGCAAGCGCAAGGACAAGATGGGCTGCATCAAGAG
CAAGCGCAAGGACAAGGCTAGCTCCGGAGCCACCATGGACTACAAAGACGATGACGACAAGTCCGGAATC
GATATGAGCGAGCTGGAGGAAGACTTTGCCAAGATTCTCATGCTCAAGGAGGAGAGGATCAAAGAGCTGG
AGAAGCGGCTGTCAGAGAAGGAGGAAGAAATCCAGGAGCTGAAGAGGAAACTCCATAAATGCCAGTCAGT
GCTGCCCGTGCCCTCGACCCACATCGGCCCCCGGACCACCCGGGCACAGGGCATCTCGGCCGAGCCGCAG
ACCTACAGGTCCTTCCACGACCTCCGAGTGACCCTGCCCTTCTACCCCAAGAGTCCACAGTCCAAGATCG
ATCTCATAAAGGAGGCCATCCTTGACAATGACTTTATGAAGAACTTGGAGCTGTCACAGATCCAAGAGAT
TGTGGATTGTATGTACCCAGTGGAGTACGGCAAAGACAGCTGCATCATCAAAGAAGGAGATGTGGGGTCA
CTGGTGTATGTCATGGAAGATGGTAAGGTTGAAGTTACAAAAGAAGGCGTGAAGCTGTGCACAATGGGTC
CTGGTAAAGTGTTTGGAGAGTTGGCTATCCTTTACAACTGTACCCGGACGGCGACCGTCAAAACTCTTGT
AAATGTGAAACTCTGGGCCATTGATCGACAATGTTTTCAGACGATAATGATGAGGACAGGACTTATCAAG
CATACCGAGTATATGGAATTTTTAAAAAGCGTTCCAACATTCCAGAGCCTTCCTGAAGAGATCCTCAGTA
AACTTGCTGACGTCCTTGAAGAGACCCACTATGAAAATGGGGAATATATCATCAGGCAAGGTGCAAGAGG
GGACACCTTCTTTATCATCAGTAAAGGAAAGGTTAATGTCACTCGTGAAGACTCGCCCAATGAAGACCCA
GTCTTTCTTAGAACCTTAGGAAAAGGAGATTGGTTTGGAGAGAAAGCCTTGCAGGGGGAAGATGTGAGAA
CAGCGAATGTAATTGCGGCAGAAGCTGTAACCTGCCTTGTGATCGACAGAGACTCTTTCAAACATTTGAT
TGGAGGATTAGATGATGTTTCTAATAAAGCATATGAAGATGCAGAAGCTAAGGCGGATCCCGCCACCATG
GCCTCCTCCGAGGACGTCATCAAGGAGTTCATGCGCTTCAAGGTGCGCATGGAGGGCTCCGTGAACGGCC
ACGAGTTCGAGATCGAGGGCGAGGGCGAGGGCCGCCCCTACGAGGGCACCCAGACCGCCAAGCTGAAGGT
GACCAAGGGCGGCCCCCTGCCCTTCGCCTGGGACATCCTGTCCCCTCAGTTCCAGTACGGCTCCAAGGCC
TACGTGAAGCACCCCGCCGACATCCCCGACTACTTGAAGCTGTCCTTCCCCGAGGGCTTCAAGTGGGAGC
GCGTGATGAACTTCGAGGATGGCGGCGTGGTGACCGTGACCCAGGACTCCTCCCTGCAGGACGGCGAGTT
CATCTACAAGGTGAAGCTGCGCGGCACCAACTTCCCCTCCGACGGCCCCGTAATGCAGAAGAAGACCATG
GGCTGGGAGGCCTCCACCGAGCGGATGTACCCCGAGGACGGCGCCCTGAAGGGCGAGATCAAGATGAGGC
TGAAGCTGAAGGACGGCGGCCACTACGACGCCGAGGTCAAGACCACCTACATGGCCAAGAAGCCCGTGCA
GCTGCCCGGCGCCTACAAGACCGACATCAAGCTGGACATCACCTCCCACAACGAGGACTACACCATCGTG
GAACAGTACGAGCGCGCCGAGGGCCGCCCCTCCACCGGCGCCTGTACAAGTAAGAATTCTGCAGATAAAC
GCTAGCGAATTCACTCCTCAGGTGCAGGCTGCCTATCAGAAGGTGGTGGCTGGTGTGGCCAATGCCCTGG
CTCACAAATACCACTGAGATCTTTTTCCCTCTGCCAAAAATTATGGGGACATCATGAAGCCCCTTGAGCA
TCTGACTTCTGGCTAATAAAGGAAATTTATTTTCATTGCAATAGTGTGTTGGAATTTTTTGTGTCTCTCA
CTCGGAAGGACATATGGGAGGGCAAATCATTTAAAACATCAGAATGAGTATTTGGTTTAGAGTTTGGCAA
CATATGCCATATGCTGGCTGCCATGAACAAAGGTGGCTATAAAGAGGTCATCAGTATATGAAACAGCCCC
CTGCTGTCCATTCCTTATTCCATAGAAAAGCCTTGACTTGAGGTTAGATTTTTTTTATATTTTGTTTTGT
GTTATTTTTTTCTTTAACATCCCTAAAATTTTCCTTACATGTTTTACTAGCCAGATTTTTCCTCCTCTCC
TGACTACTCCCAGTCATAGCTGTCCCTCTTCTCTTATGAAGATCCCTCGACCTGCAGCCCAAGCTTGGCG
TAATCATGGTCATAGCTGTTTCCTGTGTGAAATTGTTATCCGCTCACAATTCCACACAACATACGAGCCG
GAAGCATAAAGTGTAAAGCCTGGGGTGCCTAATGAGTGAGCTAACTCACATTAATTGCGTTGCGCTCACT
GCCCGCTTTCCAGTCGGGAAACCTGTCGTGCCAGCGGATCCGCATCTCAATTAGTCAGCAACCATAGTCC
CGCCCCTAACTCCGCCCATCCCGCCCCTAACTCCGCCCAGTTCCGCCCATTCTCCGCCCCATGGCTGACT
AATTTTTTTTATTTATGCAGAGGCCGAGGCCGCCTCGGCCTCTGAGCTATTCCAGAAGTAGTGAGGAGGC
TTTTTTGGAGGCCTAGGCTTTTGCAAAAAGCTAACTTGTTTATTGCAGCTTATAATGGTTACAAATAAAG
CAATAGCATCACAAATTTCACAAATAAAGCATTTTTTTCACTGCATTCTAGTTGTGGTTTGTCCAAACTC
ATCAATGTATCTTATCATGTCTGGATCCGCTGCATTAATGAATCGGCCAACGCGCGGGGAGAGGCGGTTT
GCGTATTGGGCGCTCTTCCGCTTCCTCGCTCACTGACTCGCTGCGCTCGGTCGTTCGGCTGCGGCGAGCG
GTATCAGCTCACTCAAAGGCGGTAATACGGTTATCCACAGAATCAGGGGATAACGCAGGAAAGAACATGT
GAGCAAAAGGCCAGCAAAAGGCCAGGAACCGTAAAAAGGCCGCGTTGCTGGCGTTTTTCCATAGGCTCCG
CCCCCCTGACGAGCATCACAAAAATCGACGCTCAAGTCAGAGGTGGCGAAACCCGACAGGACTATAAAGA
TACCAGGCGTTTCCCCCTGGAAGCTCCCTCGTGCGCTCTCCTGTTCCGACCCTGCCGCTTACCGGATACC
TGTCCGCCTTTCTCCCTTCGGGAAGCGTGGCGCTTTCTCAATGCTCACGCTGTAGGTATCTCAGTTCGGT
GTAGGTCGTTCGCTCCAAGCTGGGCTGTGTGCACGAACCCCCCGTTCAGCCCGACCGCTGCGCCTTATCC
GGTAACTATCGTCTTGAGTCCAACCCGGTAAGACACGACTTATCGCCACTGGCAGCAGCCACTGGTAACA
GGATTAGCAGAGCGAGGTATGTAGGCGGTGCTACAGAGTTCTTGAAGTGGTGGCCTAACTACGGCTACAC
TAGAAGGACAGTATTTGGTATCTGCGCTCTGCTGAAGCCAGTTACCTTCGGAAAAAGAGTTGGTAGCTCT
TGATCCGGCAAACAAACCACCGCTGGTAGCGGTGGTTTTTTTGTTTGCAAGCAGCAGATTACGCGCAGAA
AAAAAGGATCTCAAGAAGATCCTTTGATCTTTTCTACGGGGTCTGACGCTCAGTGGAACGAAAACTCACG
TTAAGGGATTTTGGTCATGAGATTATCAAAAAGGATCTTCACCTAGATCCTTTTAAATTAAAAATGAAGT
TTTAAATCAATCTAAAGTATATATGAGTAAACTTGGTCTGACAGTTACCAATGCTTAATCAGTGAGGCAC
CTATCTCAGCGATCTGTCTATTTCGTTCATCCATAGTTGCCTGACTCCCCGTCGTGTAGATAACTACGAT
ACGGGAGGGCTTACCATCTGGCCCCAGTGCTGCAATGATACCGCGAGACCCACGCTCACCGGCTCCAGAT
TTATCAGCAATAAACCAGCCAGCCGGAAGGGCCGAGCGCAGAAGTGGTCCTGCAACTTTATCCGCCTCCA
TCCAGTCTATTAATTGTTGCCGGGAAGCTAGAGTAAGTAGTTCGCCAGTTAATAGTTTGCGCAACGTTGT
TGCCATTGCTACAGGCATCGTGGTGTCACGCTCGTCGTTTGGTATGGCTTCATTCAGCTCCGGTTCCCAA
CGATCAAGGCGAGTTACATGATCCCCCATGTTGTGCAAAAAAGCGGTTAGCTCCTTCGGTCCTCCGATCG
TTGTCAGAAGTAAGTTGGCCGCAGTGTTATCACTCATGGTTATGGCAGCACTGCATAATTCTCTTACTGT
CATGCCATCCGTAAGATGCTTTTCTGTGACTGGTGAGTACTCAACCAAGTCATTCTGAGAATAGTGTATG
CGGCGACCGAGTTGCTCTTGCCCGGCGTCAATACGGGATAATACCGCGCCACATAGCAGAACTTTAAAAG
TGCTCATCATTGGAAAACGTTCTTCGGGGCGAAAACTCTCAAGGATCTTACCGCTGTTGAGATCCAGTTC
GATGTAACCCACTCGTGCACCCAACTGATCTTCAGCATCTTTTACTTTCACCAGCGTTTCTGGGTGAGCA
AAAACAGGAAGGCAAAATGCCGCAAAAAAGGGAATAAGGGCGACACGGAAATGTTGAATACTCATACTCT
TCCTTTTTCAATATTATTGAAGCATTTATCAGGGTTATTGTCTCATGAGCGGATACATATTTGAATGTAT
TTAGAAAAATAAACAAATAGGGGTTCCGCGCACATTTCCCCGAAAAGTGCCACCTG
Features (pLannotate 1.2.2; 20 found; start..end, strand, type, name):
      4..383     +  enhancer       CMV enhancer: human cytomegalovirus immediate early enhancer
    386..661     +  promoter       chicken β-actin promoter: No description available
    662..1674    +  intron         chimeric intron: chimera between introns from chicken β-actin and rabbit β-globin
   1672..1728    +  CDS            HBB (fragment): HBB_LEPEU - Experimental evidence at protein level: Swiss-Prot protein existence level 1. Involved in oxygen transport from the lung to the various peripheral tissues. From Lepus europaeus (European hare).
   1857..1877    +  CDS            3xFLAG (fragment): three tandem FLAG® epitope tags
   1894..2925    +  CDS            PRKG1 (fragment): KGP1_BOVIN - Also known as PRKG1B, PRKGR1A, PRKGR1B. Experimental evidence at protein level: Swiss-Prot protein existence level 1. Serine/threonine protein kinase that acts as key mediator of the nitric oxide (NO)/cGMP signaling pathway. GMP binding activates PRKG1, which phosphorylates serines and threonines on many cellular proteins. Numerous protein targets for PRKG1 phosphorylation are implicated in modulating cellular calcium, but the contribution of each of these targets may vary substantially among cell types. Proteins that are phosphorylated by PRKG1 regulate platelet activation and ad
   2938..3612    +  CDS            mRFP1: mRFP1 is a basic (constitutively fluorescent) red fluorescent protein published in 2002, derived from Discosoma sp.. It is reported to be a somewhat slowly-maturing monomer with low acid sensitivity.
   3647..3724    +  CDS            HBB (fragment): HBB_PONPY - Experimental evidence at transcript level: Swiss-Prot protein existence level 2. Involved in oxygen transport from the lung to the various peripheral tissues. From Pongo pygmaeus (Bornean orangutan).
   3795..3850    +  polyA_signal   β-globin poly(A) signal: rabbit β-globin polyadenylation signal (Gil and Proudfoot, 1987)
   4233..4249    -  protein_bind   lac operator: The lac repressor binds to the lac operator to inhibit transcription in E. coli. This inhibition can be relieved by adding lactose or isopropyl-β-D-thiogalactopyranoside (IPTG). lac repressor encoded by lacI
   4257..4287    -  promoter       lac promoter: promoter for the E. coli lac operon
   4302..4323    -  protein_bind   CAP binding site: CAP binding activates transcription in the presence of cAMP. E. coli catabolite activator protein
   4336..4375    -  CDS            lacI (fragment): lac repressor; lacI; The lac repressor binds to the lac operator to inhibit transcription in E. coli. This inhibition can be relieved by adding lactose or isopropyl-β-D-thiogalactopyranoside (IPTG).
   4382..4404    +  promoter       SV40 promoter (fragment): SV40 enhancer and early promoter
   4428..4563    +  rep_origin     SV40 ori: SV40 origin of replication
   4583..4717    +  polyA_signal   SV40 poly(A) signal: SV40 polyadenylation signal
   4719..4773    -  CDS            lacI (fragment): lac repressor; lacI; The lac repressor binds to the lac operator to inhibit transcription in E. coli. This inhibition can be relieved by adding lactose or isopropyl-β-D-thiogalactopyranoside (IPTG).
   4956..5544    -  rep_origin     ori: high-copy-number ColE1/pMB1/pBR322/pUC origin of replication
   5715..6575    -  CDS            AmpR: β-lactamase; bla; confers resistance to ampicillin, carbenicillin, and related antibiotics
   6576..6680    -  promoter       AmpR promoter: bla
