>Addgene plasmid #134776 | pCX-Lyn-SponGee | addgene full sequence | sequence record 266291 | Addgene NGS Result
GTCGACATTGATTATTGACTAGTTATTAATAGTAATCAATTACGGGGTCATTAGTTCATAGCCCATATAT
GGAGTTCCGCGTTACATAACTTACGGTAAATGGCCCGCCTGGCTGACCGCCCAACGACCCCCGCCCATTG
ACGTCAATAATGACGTATGTTCCCATAGTAACGCCAATAGGGACTTTCCATTGACGTCAATGGGTGGAGT
ATTTACGGTAAACTGCCCACTTGGCAGTACATCAAGTGTATCATATGCCAAGTACGCCCCCTATTGACGT
CAATGACGGTAAATGGCCCGCCTGGCATTATGCCCAGTACATGACCTTATGGGACTTTCCTACTTGGCAG
TACATCTACGTATTAGTCATCGCTATTACCATGGTCGAGGTGAGCCCCACGTTCTGCTTCACTCTCCCCA
TCTCCCCCCCCTCCCCACCCCCAATTTTGTATTTATTTATTTTTTAATTATTTTGTGCAGCGATGGGGGC
GGGGGGGGGGGCGCGCGCCAGGCGGGGCGGGGCGGGGCGAGGGGCGGGGCGGGGCGAGGCGGAGAGGTGC
GGCGGCAGCCAATCAGAGCGGCGCGCTCCGAAAGTTTCCTTTTATGGCGAGGCGGCGGCGGCGGCGGCCC
TATAAAAAGCGAAGCGCGCGGCGGGCGGGAGTCGCTGCGCGCTGCCTTCGCCCCGTGCCCCGCTCCGCCG
CCGCCTCGCGCCGCCCGCCCCGGCTCTGACTGACCGCGTTACTCCCACAGGTGAGCGGGCGGGACGGCCC
TTCTCCTCCGGGCTGTAATTAGCGCTTGGTTTAATGACGGCTTGTTTCTTTTCTGTGGCTGCGTGAAAGC
CTTGAGGGGCTCCGGGAGGGCCCTTTGTGCGGGGGGAGCGGCTCGGGGGGTGCGTGCGTGTGTGTGTGCG
TGGGGAGCGCCGCGTGCGGCTCCGCGCTGCCCGGCGGCTGTGAGCGCTGCGGGCGCGGCGCGGGGCTTTG
TGCGCTCCGCAGTGTGCGCGAGGGGAGCGCGGCCGGGGGCGGTGCCCCGCGGTGCGGGGGGGGCTGCGAG
GGGAACAAAGGCTGCGTGCGGGGTGTGTGCGTGGGGGGGTGAGCAGGGGGTGTGGGCGCGTCGGTCGGGC
TGCAACCCCCCCTGCACCCCCCTCCCCGAGTTGCTGAGCACGGCCCGGCTTCGGGTGCGGGGCTCCGTAC
GGGGCGTGGCGCGGGGCTCGCCGTGCCGGGCGGGGGGTGGCGGCAGGTGGGGGTGCCGGGCGGGGCGGGG
CCGCCTCGGGCCGGGGAGGGCTCGGGGGAGGGGCGCGGCGGCCCCCGGAGCGCCGGCGGCTGTCGAGGCG
CGGCGAGCCGCAGCCATTGCCTTTTATGGTAATCGTGCGAGAGGGCGCAGGGACTTCCTTTGTCCCAAAT
CTGTGCGGAGCCGAAATCTGGGAGGCGCCGCCGCACCCCCTCTAGCGGGCGCGGGGCGAAGCGGTGCGGC
GCCGGCAGGAAGGAAATGGGCGGGGAGGGCCTTCGTGCGTCGCCGCGCCGCCGTCCCCTTCTCCCTCTCC
AGCCTCGGGGCTGTCCGCGGGGGGACGGCTGCCTTCGGGGGGGACGGGGCAGGGCGGGGTTCGGCTTCTG
GCGTGTGACCGGCGGCTCTAGAGCCTCTGCTAACCATGTTCATGCCTTCTTCTTTTTCCTACAGCTCCTG
GGCAACGTGCTGGTTATTGTGCTGTCTCATCATTTTGGCAAAGAATTCTGATATCTTTAATTAAACCCCG
GGACCGGTGCTAGCGCCACCATGGGCTGCATCAAGAGCAAGCGCAAGGACAAGATGGGCTGCATCAAGAG
CAAGCGCAAGGACAAGGCTAGCTCCGGAGCCACCATGGACTACAAAGACGATGACGACAAGTCCGGAATC
GATATGAGCGAGCTGGAGGAAGACTTTGCCAAGATTCTCATGCTCAAGGAGGAGAGGATCAAAGAGCTGG
AGAAGCGGCTGTCAGAGAAGGAGGAAGAAATCCAGGAGCTGAAGAGGAAACTCCATAAATGCCAGTCAGT
GCTGCCCGTGCCCTCGACCCACATCGGCCCCCGGACCACCCGGGCACAGGGCATCTCGGCCGAGCCGCAG
ACCTACAGGTCCTTCCACGACCTCCGAGTGACCCTGCCCTTCTACCCCAAGAGTCCACAGTCCAAGATCG
ATCTCATAAAGGAGGCCATCCTTGACAATGACTTTATGAAGAACTTGGAGCTGTCACAGATCCAAGAGAT
TGTGGATTGTATGTACCCAGTGGAGTACGGCAAAGACAGCTGCATCATCAAAGAAGGAGATGTGGGGTCA
CTGGTGTATGTCATGGAAGATGGTAAGGTTGAAGTTACAAAAGAAGGCGTGAAGCTGTGCACAATGGGTC
CTGGTAAAGTGTTTGGAGAGTTGGCTATCCTTTACAACTGTACCCGGACGGCGACCGTCAAAACTCTTGT
AAATGTGAAACTCTGGGCCATTGATCGACAATGTTTTCAGACGATAATGATGAGGACAGGACTTATCAAG
CATACCGAGTATATGGAATTTTTAAAAAGCGTTCCAACATTCCAGAGCCTTCCTGAAGAGATCCTCAGTA
AACTTGCTGACGTCCTTGAAGAGACCCACTATGAAAATGGGGAATATATCATCAGGCAAGGTGCAAGAGG
GGACACCTTCTTTATCATCAGTAAAGGAAAGGTTAATGTCACTCGTGAAGACTCGCCCAATGAAGACCCA
GTCTTTCTTAGAACCTTAGGAAAAGGAGATTGGTTTGGAGAGAAAGCCTTGCAGGGGGAAGATGTGAGAA
CAGCGAATGTAATTGCGGCAGAAGCTGTAACCTGCCTTGTGATCGACAGAGACTCTTTCAAACATTTGAT
TGGAGGATTAGATGATGTTTCTAATAAAGCATATGAAGATGCAGAAGCTAAGGCGGATCCCGCCACCATG
GCCTCCTCCGAGGACGTCATCAAGGAGTTCATGCGCTTCAAGGTGCGCATGGAGGGCTCCGTGAACGGCC
ACGAGTTCGAGATCGAGGGCGAGGGCGAGGGCCGCCCCTACGAGGGCACCCAGACCGCCAAGCTGAAGGT
GACCAAGGGCGGCCCCCTGCCCTTCGCCTGGGACATCCTGTCCCCTCAGTTCCAGTACGGCTCCAAGGCC
TACGTGAAGCACCCCGCCGACATCCCCGACTACTTGAAGCTGTCCTTCCCCGAGGGCTTCAAGTGGGAGC
GCGTGATGAACTTCGAGGATGGCGGCGTGGTGACCGTGACCCAGGACTCCTCCCTGCAGGACGGCGAGTT
CATCTACAAGGTGAAGCTGCGCGGCACCAACTTCCCCTCCGACGGCCCCGTAATGCAGAAGAAGACCATG
GGCTGGGAGGCCTCCACCGAGCGGATGTACCCCGAGGACGGCGCCCTGAAGGGCGAGATCAAGATGAGGC
TGAAGCTGAAGGACGGCGGCCACTACGACGCCGAGGTCAAGACCACCTACATGGCCAAGAAGCCCGTGCA
GCTGCCCGGCGCCTACAAGACCGACATCAAGCTGGACATCACCTCCCACAACGAGGACTACACCATCGTG
GAACAGTACGAGCGCGCCGAGGGCCGCCCCTCCACCGGCGCCTGTACAAGTAAGAATTCTGCAGATAAAC
GCTAGCGAATTCACTCCTCAGGTGCAGGCTGCCTATCAGAAGGTGGTGGCTGGTGTGGCCAATGCCCTGG
CTCACAAATACCACTGAGATCTTTTTCCCTCTGCCAAAAATTATGGGGACATCATGAAGCCCCTTGAGCA
TCTGACTTCTGGCTAATAAAGGAAATTTATTTTCATTGCAATAGTGTGTTGGAATTTTTTGTGTCTCTCA
CTCGGAAGGACATATGGGAGGGCAAATCATTTAAAACATCAGAATGAGTATTTGGTTTAGAGTTTGGCAA
CATATGCCCATATGCTGGCTGCCATGAACAAAGGTTGGCTATAAAGAGGTCATCAGTATATGAAACAGCC
CCCTGCTGTCCATTCCTTATTCCATAGAAAAGCCTTGACTTGAGGTTAGATTTTTTTTATATTTTGTTTT
GTGTTATTTTTTTCTTTAACATCCCTAAAATTTTCCTTACATGTTTTACTAGCCAGATTTTTCCTCCTCT
CCTGACTACTCCCAGTCATAGCTGTCCCTCTTCTCTTATGGAGATCCCTCGACCTGCAGCCCAAGCTTGG
CGTAATCATGGTCATAGCTGTTTCCTGTGTGAAATTGTTATCCGCTCACAATTCCACACAACATACGAGC
CGGAAGCATAAAGTGTAAAGCCTGGGGTGCCTAATGAGTGAGCTAACTCACATTAATTGCGTTGCGCTCA
CTGCCCGCTTTCCAGTCGGGAAACCTGTCGTGCCAGCGGATCCGCATCTCAATTAGTCAGCAACCATAGT
CCCGCCCCTAACTCCGCCCATCCCGCCCCTAACTCCGCCCAGTTCCGCCCATTCTCCGCCCCATGGCTGA
CTAATTTTTTTTATTTATGCAGAGGCCGAGGCCGCCTCGGCCTCTGAGCTATTCCAGAAGTAGTGAGGAG
GCTTTTTTGGAGGCCTAGGCTTTTGCAAAAAGCTAACTTGTTTATTGCAGCTTATAATGGTTACAAATAA
AGCAATAGCATCACAAATTTCACAAATAAAGCATTTTTTTCACTGCATTCTAGTTGTGGTTTGTCCAAAC
TCATCAATGTATCTTATCATGTCTGGATCCGCTGCATTAATGAATCGGCCAACGCGCGGGGAGAGGCGGT
TTGCGTATTGGGCGCTCTTCCGCTTCCTCGCTCACTGACTCGCTGCGCTCGGTCGTTCGGCTGCGGCGAG
CGGTATCAGCTCACTCAAAGGCGGTAATACGGTTATCCACAGAATCAGGGGATAACGCAGGAAAGAACAT
GTGAGCAAAAGGCCAGCAAAAGGCCAGGAACCGTAAAAAGGCCGCGTTGCTGGCGTTTTTCCATAGGCTC
CGCCCCCCTGACGAGCATCACAAAAATCGACGCTCAAGTCAGAGGTGGCGAAACCCGACAGGACTATAAA
GATACCAGGCGTTTCCCCCTGGAAGCTCCCTCGTGCGCTCTCCTGTTCCGACCCTGCCGCTTACCGGATA
CCTGTCCGCCTTTCTCCCTTCGGGAAGCGTGGCGCTTTCTCATAGCTCACGCTGTAGGTATCTCAGTTCG
GTGTAGGTCGTTCGCTCCAAGCTGGGCTGTGTGCACGAACCCCCCGTTCAGCCCGACCGCTGCGCCTTAT
CCGGTAACTATCGTCTTGAGTCCAACCCGGTAAGACACGACTTATCGCCACTGGCAGCAGCCACTGGTAA
CAGGATTAGCAGAGCGAGGTATGTAGGCGGTGCTACAGAGTTCTTGAAGTGGTGGCCTAACTACGGCTAC
ACTAGAAGAACAGTATTTGGTATCTGCGCTCTGCTGAAGCCAGTTACCTTCGGAAAAAGAGTTGGTAGCT
CTTGATCCGGCAAACAAACCACCGCTGGTAGCGGTGGTTTTTTTGTTTGCAAGCAGCAGATTACGCGCAG
AAAAAAAGGATCTCAAGAAGATCCTTTGATCTTTTCTACGGGGTCTGACGCTCAGTGGAACGAAAACTCA
CGTTAAGGGATTTTGGTCATGAGATTATCAAAAAGGATCTTCACCTAGATCCTTTTAAATTAAAAATGAA
GTTTTAAATCAATCTAAAGTATATATGAGTAAACTTGGTCTGACAGTTACCAATGCTTAATCAGTGAGGC
ACCTATCTCAGCGATCTGTCTATTTCGTTCATCCATAGTTGCCTGACTCCCCGTCGTGTAGATAACTACG
ATACGGGAGGGCTTACCATCTGGCCCCAGTGCTGCAATGATACCGCGAGACCCACGCTCACCGGCTCCAG
ATTTATCAGCAATAAACCAGCCAGCCGGAAGGGCCGAGCGCAGAAGTGGTCCTGCAACTTTATCCGCCTC
CATCCAGTCTATTAATTGTTGCCGGGAAGCTAGAGTAAGTAGTTCGCCAGTTAATAGTTTGCGCAACGTT
GTTGCCATTGCTACAGGCATCGTGGTGTCACGCTCGTCGTTTGGTATGGCTTCATTCAGCTCCGGTTCCC
AACGATCAAGGCGAGTTACATGATCCCCCATGTTGTGCAAAAAAGCGGTTAGCTCCTTCGGTCCTCCGAT
CGTTGTCAGAAGTAAGTTGGCCGCAGTGTTATCACTCATGGTTATGGCAGCACTGCATAATTCTCTTACT
GTCATGCCATCCGTAAGATGCTTTTCTGTGACTGGTGAGTACTCAACCAAGTCATTCTGAGAATAGTGTA
TGCGGCGACCGAGTTGCTCTTGCCCGGCGTCAATACGGGATAATACCGCGCCACATAGCAGAACTTTAAA
AGTGCTCATCATTGGAAAACGTTCTTCGGGGCGAAAACTCTCAAGGATCTTACCGCTGTTGAGATCCAGT
TCGATGTAACCCACTCGTGCACCCAACTGATCTTCAGCATCTTTTACTTTCACCAGCGTTTCTGGGTGAG
CAAAAACAGGAAGGCAAAATGCCGCAAAAAAGGGAATAAGGGCGACACGGAAATGTTGAATACTCATACT
CTTCCTTTTTCAATATTATTGAAGCATTTATCAGGGTTATTGTCTCATGAGCGGATACATATTTGAATGT
ATTTAGAAAAATAAACAAATAGGGGTTCCGCGCACATTTCCCCGAAAAGTGCCACCTGG
Features (pLannotate 1.2.2; 20 found; start..end, strand, type, name):
      4..383     +  enhancer       CMV enhancer: human cytomegalovirus immediate early enhancer
    385..657     +  promoter       chicken β-actin promoter: No description available
    658..1674    +  intron         chimeric intron: chimera between introns from chicken β-actin and rabbit β-globin
   1672..1728    +  CDS            HBB (fragment): HBB_LEPEU - Experimental evidence at protein level: Swiss-Prot protein existence level 1. Involved in oxygen transport from the lung to the various peripheral tissues. From Lepus europaeus (European hare).
   1857..1877    +  CDS            3xFLAG (fragment): three tandem FLAG® epitope tags
   1894..2925    +  CDS            PRKG1 (fragment): KGP1_BOVIN - Also known as PRKG1B, PRKGR1A, PRKGR1B. Experimental evidence at protein level: Swiss-Prot protein existence level 1. Serine/threonine protein kinase that acts as key mediator of the nitric oxide (NO)/cGMP signaling pathway. GMP binding activates PRKG1, which phosphorylates serines and threonines on many cellular proteins. Numerous protein targets for PRKG1 phosphorylation are implicated in modulating cellular calcium, but the contribution of each of these targets may vary substantially among cell types. Proteins that are phosphorylated by PRKG1 regulate platelet activation and ad
   2938..3612    +  CDS            mRFP1: mRFP1 is a basic (constitutively fluorescent) red fluorescent protein published in 2002, derived from Discosoma sp.. It is reported to be a somewhat slowly-maturing monomer with low acid sensitivity.
   3647..3724    +  CDS            HBB (fragment): HBB_PONPY - Experimental evidence at transcript level: Swiss-Prot protein existence level 2. Involved in oxygen transport from the lung to the various peripheral tissues. From Pongo pygmaeus (Bornean orangutan).
   3795..3850    +  polyA_signal   β-globin poly(A) signal: rabbit β-globin polyadenylation signal (Gil and Proudfoot, 1987)
   4235..4251    -  protein_bind   lac operator: The lac repressor binds to the lac operator to inhibit transcription in E. coli. This inhibition can be relieved by adding lactose or isopropyl-β-D-thiogalactopyranoside (IPTG). lac repressor encoded by lacI
   4259..4289    -  promoter       lac promoter: promoter for the E. coli lac operon
   4304..4325    -  protein_bind   CAP binding site: CAP binding activates transcription in the presence of cAMP. E. coli catabolite activator protein
   4338..4377    -  CDS            lacI (fragment): lac repressor; lacI; The lac repressor binds to the lac operator to inhibit transcription in E. coli. This inhibition can be relieved by adding lactose or isopropyl-β-D-thiogalactopyranoside (IPTG).
   4384..4406    +  promoter       SV40 promoter (fragment): SV40 enhancer and early promoter
   4430..4565    +  rep_origin     SV40 ori: SV40 origin of replication
   4585..4719    +  polyA_signal   SV40 poly(A) signal: SV40 polyadenylation signal
   4721..4775    -  CDS            lacI (fragment): lac repressor; lacI; The lac repressor binds to the lac operator to inhibit transcription in E. coli. This inhibition can be relieved by adding lactose or isopropyl-β-D-thiogalactopyranoside (IPTG).
   4958..5546    -  rep_origin     ori: high-copy-number ColE1/pMB1/pBR322/pUC origin of replication
   5717..6577    -  CDS            AmpR: β-lactamase; bla; confers resistance to ampicillin, carbenicillin, and related antibiotics
   6578..6682    -  promoter       AmpR promoter: bla
