[The description below was written by a language model from this plasmid's Addgene catalogue record and pLannotate feature annotations shown in this document.]
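Description:
pCX-Lyn-SponGee is a mammalian expression plasmid of about 6.7 kb built on the pCX backbone. It is propagated in E. coli at high copy from a ColE1/pUC-type origin and selected with ampicillin through the bla (AmpR) gene and its promoter. Expression in mammalian cells is driven by the composite CAG-type arrangement: the human CMV immediate-early enhancer, the chicken β-actin promoter and a chimeric chicken β-actin/rabbit β-globin intron. The transcript is terminated by the rabbit β-globin polyadenylation signal. The short haemoglobin β fragments annotated on either side of the insert are most likely residual β-globin exon sequence from this cassette rather than part of the payload. The backbone also carries an SV40 origin and SV40 poly(A) signal, plus lac promoter/operator and lacI remnants. No mammalian selection marker is annotated.

The insert is a synthetic fusion, Lyn-SponGee. A short FLAG epitope match lies at the N-terminal end, followed by a roughly 1 kb fragment matching bovine cGMP-dependent protein kinase 1 (PRKG1) and then a C-terminal mRFP1 red fluorescent protein. The catalogue describes SponGee as a cGMP buffer that prevents downstream signaling, and the PRKG1-derived portion presumably supplies the cGMP binding. The Lyn element that gives the variant its lipid raft targeting is not annotated separately; it probably lies in the unannotated stretch upstream of the FLAG tag. The plasmid is used to perturb cGMP signaling in a specific subcellular compartment of transfected cells, with mRFP and FLAG allowing visualization and detection. The depositor sequence and the repository's sequencing result differ by only three nucleotides in length and yield the same feature set.
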