Addgene plasmid #134776: pCX-Lyn-SponGee
Purpose: mammalian expression of Lyn-SponGee, a lipid raft-targeted variant of the cGMP buffer SponGee that prevents downstream signaling
Depositing lab: Xavier Nicol. Depositing organization: Sorbonne Université. Publication: SponGee: A Genetic Tool for Subcellular and Cell-Specific cGMP Manipulation. Ros O, Zagar Y, Ribes S, Baudet S, Loulier K, Couvet S, Ladarre D, Aghaie A, Louail A, Petit C, Mechulam Y, Lenkei Z, Nicol X. Cell Rep. 2019 Jun 25;27(13):4003-4012.e6. doi: 10.1016/j.celrep.2019.05.102. PubMed 31242429.
Backbone
  Vector backbone: pCX
  Vector type: Mammalian Expression
Growth in bacteria
  Bacterial resistance: Ampicillin, 100 μg/mL
  Growth temperature: 37°C
  Growth strain: DH5alpha
  Copy number: High Copy
Gene/Insert
  Gene/Insert name: Lyn-SponGee (alt names: Lyn-cGMP Sponge; Lyn-SponGee-mRFP)
  Species: Synthetic
  Tag / fusion protein: FLAG (N terminal on insert); mRFP (C terminal on insert)
Terms and licenses: Academic/Nonprofit Terms; Industry Terms: Not Available to Industry
How to cite: pCX-Lyn-SponGee was a gift from Xavier Nicol (Addgene plasmid # 134776 ; http://n2t.net/addgene:134776 ; RRID:Addgene_134776)
