>Addgene plasmid #134776 | pCX-Lyn-SponGee | depositor partial sequence | sequence record 259089 | insert: Lyn-Flag-SponGee-mRFP
ATGGGCTGCATCAAGAGCAAGCGCAAGGACAAGATGGGCTGCATCAAGAGCAAGCGCAAGGACAAGGCTA
GCTCCGGAGCCACCATGGACTACAAAGACGATGACGACAAGTCCGGAATCGATATGAGCGAGCTGGAGGA
AGACTTTGCCAAGATTCTCATGCTCAAGGAGGAGAGGATCAAAGAGCTGGAGAAGCGGCTGTCAGAGAAG
GAGGAAGAAATCCAGGAGCTGAAGAGGAAACTCCATAAATGCCAGTCAGTGCTGCCCGTGCCCTCGACCC
ACATCGGCCCCCGGACCACCCGGGCACAGGGCATCTCGGCCGAGCCGCAGACCTACAGGTCCTTCCACGA
CCTCCGAGTGACCCTGCCCTTCTACCCCAAGAGTCCACAGTCCAAGATCGATCTCATAAAGGAGGCCATC
CTTGACAATGACTTTATGAAGAACTTGGAGCTGTCACAGATCCAAGAGATTGTGGATTGTATGTACCCAG
TGGAGTACGGCAAAGACAGCTGCATCATCAAAGAAGGAGATGTGGGGTCACTGGTGTATGTCATGGAAGA
TGGTAAGGTTGAAGTTACAAAAGAAGGCGTGAAGCTGTGCACAATGGGTCCTGGTAAAGTGTTTGGAGAG
TTGGCTATCCTTTACAACTGTACCCGGACGGCGACCGTCAAAACTCTTGTAAATGTGAAACTCTGGGCCA
TTGATCGACAATGTTTTCAGACGATAATGATGAGGACAGGACTTATCAAGCATACCGAGTATATGGAATT
TTTAAAAAGCGTTCCAACATTCCAGAGCCTTCCTGAAGAGATCCTCAGTAAACTTGCTGACGTCCTTGAA
GAGACCCACTATGAAAATGGGGAATATATCATCAGGCAAGGTGCAAGAGGGGACACCTTCTTTATCATCA
GTAAAGGAAAGGTTAATGTCACTCGTGAAGACTCGCCCAATGAAGACCCAGTCTTTCTTAGAACCTTAGG
AAAAGGAGATTGGTTTGGAGAGAAAGCCTTGCAGGGGGAAGATGTGAGAACAGCGAATGTAATTGCGGCA
GAAGCTGTAACCTGCCTTGTGATCGACAGAGACTCTTTCAAACATTTGATTGGAGGATTAGATGATGTTT
CTAATAAAGCATATGAAGATGCAGAAGCTAAGGCGGATCCCGCCACCATGGCCTCCTCCGAGGACGTCAT
CAAGGAGTTCATGCGCTTCAAGGTGCGCATGGAGGGCTCCGTGAACGGCCACGAGTTCGAGATCGAGGGC
GAGGGCGAGGGCCGCCCCTACGAGGGCACCCAGACCGCCAAGCTGAAGGTGACCAAGGGCGGCCCCCTGC
CCTTCGCCTGGGACATCCTGTCCCCTCAGTTCCAGTACGGCTCCAAGGCCTACGTGAAGCACCCCGCCGA
CATCCCCGACTACTTGAAGCTGTCCTTCCCCGAGGGCTTCAAGTGGGAGCGCGTGATGAACTTCGAGGAT
GGCGGCGTGGTGACCGTGACCCAGGACTCCTCCCTGCAGGACGGCGAGTTCATCTACAAGGTGAAGCTGC
GCGGCACCAACTTCCCCTCCGACGGCCCCGTAATGCAGAAGAAGACCATGGGCTGGGAGGCCTCCACCGA
GCGGATGTACCCCGAGGACGGCGCCCTGAAGGGCGAGATCAAGATGAGGCTGAAGCTGAAGGACGGCGGC
CACTACGACGCCGAGGTCAAGACCACCTACATGGCCAAGAAGCCCGTGCAGCTGCCCGGCGCCTACAAGA
CCGACATCAAGCTGGACATCACCTCCCACAACGAGGACTACACCATCGTGGAACAGTACGAGCGCGCCGA
GGGCCGCCCCTCCACCGGCGCCTGTACAAGTAAGAATTCTGCAGATAAACGCTAG
